Addgene plasmid #180267: pZR043_Lenti-U6-sgEGFR-MS2-PP7-hPGK-PCP-p65-HSF1-Puro
Purpose: Lentiviral expression vector for CRISPRa-SAM with EGFR targeting sgRNA
Depositing lab: Alexander Marson. Depositing organization: J. David Gladstone Institutes. Publication: CRISPR activation and interference screens decode stimulation responses in primary human T cells. Schmidt R, Steinhart Z, Layeghi M, Freimer JW, Bueno R, Nguyen VQ, Blaeschke F, Ye CJ, Marson A. Science. 2022 Feb 4;375(6580):eabj4008. doi: 10.1126/science.abj4008. Epub 2022 Feb 4. PubMed 35113687.
Backbone
  Vector backbone: pXPR_502
  Total vector size (bp): 8689
  Vector type: Mammalian Expression, Lentiviral, CRISPR
  Selectable markers: Puromycin
Growth in bacteria
  Bacterial resistance: Ampicillin, 100 μg/mL
  Growth temperature: 37°C
  Growth strain: NEB Stable
  Copy number: High Copy
Gene/Insert
  Gene/Insert name: EGFR sgRNA
  Species: Synthetic
  Insert size (bp): 20
  Promoter: U6
  Cloning method: Restriction Enzyme; 5′ cloning site BsmBI (destroyed during cloning); 3′ cloning site BsmBI (destroyed during cloning)
  Sequencing primers: 5′ gagggcctatttcccatgatt
Resource information
  A portion of this plasmid was derived from a plasmid made by: pXPR_502 was a gift from John Doench & David Root (Addgene plasmid # 96923)
Terms and licenses: Academic/Nonprofit Terms; Industry Terms: Not Available to Industry
How to cite: pZR043_Lenti-U6-sgEGFR-MS2-PP7-hPGK-PCP-p65-HSF1-Puro was a gift from Alexander Marson (Addgene plasmid # 180267 ; http://n2t.net/addgene:180267 ; RRID:Addgene_180267)
