[The description below was written by a language model from this plasmid's Addgene catalogue record and pLannotate feature annotations shown in this document.]
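Description:
pZR043_Lenti-U6-sgEGFR-MS2-PP7-hPGK-PCP-p65-HSF1-Puro is an 8,689 bp third-generation-style, self-inactivating HIV-1 lentiviral vector built on the pXPR_502 backbone for CRISPR activation with the synergistic activation mediator (SAM) approach. It is propagated in E. coli through a high-copy ColE1/pUC origin with ampicillin resistance, and also carries an f1 origin, an SV40 origin and lac/T7/T3 remnants from the cloning backbone. An RSV promoter fused to a truncated 5' LTR drives production of the viral genome. This genome contains the Ψ packaging signal, a gag fragment, the RRE, cPPT/CTS and a ΔU3 3' LTR followed by an SV40 polyadenylation signal.

The payload consists of two expression units. A human U6 (Pol III) promoter transcribes a synthetic 20-nt EGFR-targeting spacer, cloned through BsmBI sites that were destroyed in the process. The spacer is joined to an S. pyogenes guide scaffold that, according to the plasmid name, is modified with MS2 and PP7 RNA aptamers; the annotation only detects a tracrRNA fragment here.

Downstream, the hPGK promoter drives the PP7 coat protein (PCP) fused to the p65 (RelA) and HSF1 transactivation domains, followed by a puromycin N-acetyltransferase for selecting transduced mammalian cells. The element linking the activator to PuroR is not annotated. PCP binds the PP7 aptamer on the guide and so brings p65-HSF1 to the targeted promoter. No Cas9 is encoded, so a dCas9-based partner has to be supplied separately.

The plasmid is recorded as a CRISPRa-SAM vector with an EGFR guide, and it comes from work on activation and interference screens in primary human T cells.
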