Features (pLannotate 1.2.2; 30 found; start..end, strand, type, name):
     23..203     +  LTR            5' LTR (truncated): truncated 5' long terminal repeat (LTR) from HIV-1
    250..375     +  misc_feature   HIV-1 Ψ: packaging signal of human immunodeficiency virus type 1
    359..722     +  CDS            HIV-1 gag (fragment): gag protein from human immunodeficiency virus 1; gag
    868..1101    +  misc_feature   RRE: The Rev response element (RRE) of HIV-1 allows for Rev-dependent mRNA export from the nucleus to the cytoplasm.
   1478..1504    +  CDS            Rev (fragment): human immunodeficiency virus 1 (HIV-1) Rev protein; rev; enhances nuclear export of unspliced and incompletely spliced viral mRNAs
   1508..1748    +  promoter       U6 promoter: RNA polymerase III promoter for human U6 snRNA
   1912..1976    +  misc_RNA       tracrRNA (fragment): trans-activating CRISPR RNA for the Streptococcus pyogenes CRISPR/Cas9 system
   2025..2142    +  misc_feature   cPPT/CTS: central polypurine tract and central termination sequence of HIV-1
   2201..2701    +  promoter       hPGK promoter: human phosphoglycerate kinase 1 promoter
   2802..3164    +  CDS            COAT_BPPP7: Experimental evidence at protein level: Swiss-Prot protein existence level 1. Forms the phage shell; binds to the phage RNA. From Pseudomonas phage PP7 (Bacteriophage PP7).
   3172..3189    -  protein_bind   attB2 (fragment): mutant version of attB; core recombination site for the Gateway® BP reaction BP Clonase™
   3276..3818    +  CDS            Rela (fragment): TF65_MOUSE - Also known as Nfkb3. Experimental evidence at protein level: Swiss-Prot protein existence level 1. NF-kappa-B is a pleiotropic transcription factor present in almost all cell types and is the endpoint of a series of signal transduction events that are initiated by a vast array of stimuli related to many biological processes such as inflammation, immunity, differentiation, cell growth, tumorigenesis and apoptosis. NF-kappa-B is a homo- or heterodimeric complex formed by the Rel-like domain- containing proteins RELA/p65, RELB, NFKB1/p105, NFKB1/p50, REL and NFKB2/p52. The heterodime
   3843..4214    +  CDS            HSF1: C-terminal activation domain from the human heat shock transcription factor HSF1
   4311..4907    +  CDS            PuroR (fragment): puromycin N-acetyltransferase; pac from Streptomyces; confers resistance to puromycin
   4933..4995    +  CDS            nef (fragment): NEF_HV1Z2 - Experimental evidence at protein level: Swiss-Prot protein existence level 1. Extracellular Nef protein targets CD4(+) T-lymphocytes for apoptosis by interacting with CXCR4 surface receptors. From Human immunodeficiency virus type 1 group M subtype D (isolate Z2/CDC-Z34) (HIV-1).
   4997..5230    +  LTR            3' LTR (ΔU3): self-inactivating 3' long terminal repeat (LTR) from HIV-1
   5308..5429    +  polyA_signal   SV40 poly(A) signal: SV40 polyadenylation signal
   5469..5604    +  rep_origin     SV40 ori: SV40 origin of replication
   5625..5643    -  promoter       T7 promoter: promoter for bacteriophage T7 RNA polymerase
   5651..5806    +  CDS            lacZα (fragment): LacZα fragment of β-galactosidase; lacZ fragment
   5811..6239    +  rep_origin     f1 ori (sequence partly withheld): f1 bacteriophage origin of replication; arrow indicates direction of (+) strand synthesis
   6292..6396    +  promoter       AmpR promoter: bla
   6397..7257    +  CDS            AmpR: β-lactamase; bla; confers resistance to ampicillin, carbenicillin, and related antibiotics
   7428..8016    +  rep_origin     ori: high-copy-number ColE1/pMB1/pBR322/pUC origin of replication
   8199..8291    +  CDS            lacI (fragment): lac repressor; lacI; The lac repressor binds to the lac operator to inhibit transcription in E. coli. This inhibition can be relieved by adding lactose or isopropyl-β-D-thiogalactopyranoside (IPTG).
   8304..8325    +  protein_bind   CAP binding site: CAP binding activates transcription in the presence of cAMP. E. coli catabolite activator protein
   8340..8370    +  promoter       lac promoter: promoter for the E. coli lac operon
   8378..8394    +  protein_bind   lac operator: The lac repressor binds to the lac operator to inhibit transcription in E. coli. This inhibition can be relieved by adding lactose or isopropyl-β-D-thiogalactopyranoside (IPTG). lac repressor encoded by lacI
   8439..8457    +  promoter       T3 promoter: promoter for bacteriophage T3 RNA polymerase
   8485..22      +  promoter       RSV promoter (across the origin): Rous sarcoma virus enhancer/promoter
>Addgene plasmid #180267 | pZR043_Lenti-U6-sgEGFR-MS2-PP7-hPGK-PCP-p65-HSF1-Puro | addgene full sequence | sequence record 354316 | Addgene NGS Result
GTGCCTAGCTCGATACATAAACGGGTCTCTCTGGTTAGACCAGATCTGAGCCTGGGAGCTCTCTGGCTAA
CTAGGGAACCCACTGCTTAAGCCTCAATAAAGCTTGCCTTGAGTGCTTCAAGTAGTGTGTGCCCGTCTGT
TGTGTGACTCTGGTAACTAGAGATCCCTCAGACCCTTTTAGTCAGTGTGGAAAATCTCTAGCAGTGGCGC
CCGAACAGGGACTTGAAAGCGAAAGGGAAACCAGAGGAGCTCTCTCGACGCAGGACTCGGCTTGCTGAAG
CGCGCACGGCAAGAGGCGAGGGGCGGCGACTGGTGAGTACGCCAAAAATTTTGACTAGCGGAGGCTAGAA
GGAGAGAGATGGGTGCGAGAGCGTCAGTATTAAGCGGGGGAGAATTAGATCGCGATGGGAAAAAATTCGG
TTAAGGCCAGGGGGAAAGAAAAAATATAAATTAAAACATATAGTATGGGCAAGCAGGGAGCTAGAACGAT
TCGCAGTTAATCCTGGCCTGTTAGAAACATCAGAAGGCTGTAGACAAATACTGGGACAGCTACAACCATC
CCTTCAGACAGGATCAGAAGAACTTAGATCATTATATAATACAGTAGCAACCCTCTATTGTGTGCATCAA
AGGATAGAGATAAAAGACACCAAGGAAGCTTTAGACAAGATAGAGGAAGAGCAAAACAAAAGTAAGACCA
CCGCACAGCAAGCGGCCGCTGATCTTCAGACCTGGAGGAGGAGATATGAGGGACAATTGGAGAAGTGAAT
TATATAAATATAAAGTAGTAAAAATTGAACCATTAGGAGTAGCACCCACCAAGGCAAAGAGAAGAGTGGT
GCAGAGAGAAAAAAGAGCAGTGGGAATAGGAGCTTTGTTCCTTGGGTTCTTGGGAGCAGCAGGAAGCACT
ATGGGCGCAGCGTCAATGACGCTGACGGTACAGGCCAGACAATTATTGTCTGGTATAGTGCAGCAGCAGA
ACAATTTGCTGAGGGCTATTGAGGCGCAACAGCATCTGTTGCAACTCACAGTCTGGGGCATCAAGCAGCT
CCAGGCAAGAATCCTGGCTGTGGAAAGATACCTAAAGGATCAACAGCTCCTGGGGATTTGGGGTTGCTCT
GGAAAACTCATTTGCACCACTGCTGTGCCTTGGAATGCTAGTTGGAGTAATAAATCTCTGGAACAGATTT
GGAATCACACGACCTGGATGGAGTGGGACAGAGAAATTAACAATTACACAAGCTTAATACACTCCTTAAT
TGAAGAATCGCAAAACCAGCAAGAAAAGAATGAACAAGAATTATTGGAATTAGATAAATGGGCAAGTTTG
TGGAATTGGTTTAACATAACAAATTGGCTGTGGTATATAAAATTATTCATAATGATAGTAGGAGGCTTGG
TAGGTTTAAGAATAGTTTTTGCTGTACTTTCTATAGTGAATAGAGTTAGGCAGGGATATTCACCATTATC
GTTTCAGACCCACCTCCCAACCCCGAGGGGACCCAGAGAGGGCCTATTTCCCATGATTCCTTCATATTTG
CATATACGATACAAGGCTGTTAGAGAGATAATTAGAATTAATTTGACTGTAAACACAAAGATATTAGTAC
AAAATACGTGACGTAGAAAGTAATAATTTCTTGGGTAGTTTGCAGTTTTAAAATTATGTTTTAAAATGGA
CTATCATATGCTTACCGTAACTTGAAAGTATTTCGATTTCTTGGCTTTATATATCTTGTGGAAAGGACGA
AACACCGGGAGGGAGGAGAACCAGCAGGTTTAAGAGCTATGCTGCGAATACGAGGGAGCAGACGATATGG
CGTCGCTCCTCTCCACGAGAGCATATGGGCTCCGTGGTCTCGTACACCATCAGGGTACGTATCAGACACC
ATCAGGGTCTGCTCGTATTCGCAGCATAGCAAGTTTAAATAAGGCTAGTCCGTTATCAACTTGAAAAAGT
GGCACCGAGTCGGTGCTTTTTTTGAATTCTAGATCTTGAGACAAATGGCAGTATTCATCCACAATTTTAA
AAGAAAAGGGGGGATTGGGGGGTACAGTGCAGGGGAAAGAATAGTAGACATAATAGCAACAGACATACAA
ACTAAAGAATTACAAAAACAAATTACAAAAATTCAAAATTTTCGGGTTTATTACAGGGACAGCAGAGATC
CACTTTGGCGCCGGCTCGAGGGGGCCCGGGTTGCGCCTTTTCCAAGGCAGCCCTGGGTTTGCGCAGGGAC
GCGGCTGCTCTGGGCGTGGTTCCGGGAAACGCAGCGGCGCCGACCCTGGGTCTCGCACATTCTTCACGTC
CGTTCGCAGCGTCACCCGGATCTTCGCCGCTACCCTTGTGGGCCCCCCGGCGACGCTTCCTGCTCCGCCC
CTAAGTCGGGAAGGTTCCTTGCGGTTCGCGGCGTGCCGGACGTGACAAACGGAAGCCGCACGTCTTACTA
GTACCCTCGCAGACGGACAGCGCCAGGGAGCAATGGCAGCGCGCCGACCGCGATGGGCTGTGGCCAATAG
CGGCTGCTCAGCAGGGCGCGCCGAGAGCAGCGGCCGGGAAGGGGCGGTGCGGGAGGCGGGGTGTGGGGCG
GTAGTGTGGGCCCTGTTCCTGCCCGCGCGGTGTTCCGCATTCTGCAAGCCTCCGGAGCGCACGTCGGCAG
TCGGCTCCCTCGTTGACCGAATCACCGACCTCTCTCCCCAGGGGGATCCAACTTAAGCTTGCCACCATGT
CGCGGAGGCGGCACAGCTACGAGAACGATGGTGGACAACCTCACAAAAGGAGGAAGACGTCTATGCTAGC
CTCCAAAACCATCGTTCTTTCGGTCGGCGAGGCTACTCGCACTCTGACTGAGATCCAGTCCACCGCAGAC
CGTCAGATCTTCGAAGAGAAGGTCGGGCCTCTGGTGGGTCGGCTGCGCCTCACGGCTTCGCTCCGTCAAA
ACGGAGCCAAGACCGCGTATCGAGTCAACCTAAAACTGGATCAGGCGGACGTCGTTGATTCCGGACTTCC
GAAAGTGCGCTACACTCAGGTATGGTCGCACGACGTGACAATCGTTGCGAATAGCACCGAGGCCTCGCGC
AAATCGTTGTACGATTTGACCAAGTCCCTCGTCGCGACCTCGCAGGTCGAAGATCTTGTCGTCAACCTTG
TGCCGCTGGGCCGTTCTTCAACTTTCTTGTACAAAGTGGGCGGAGGAGGTGGAAGCGGAGGAGGAGGAAG
CGGAGGAGGAGGTAGCGGACCTAAGAAAAAGAGGAAGGTGGCGGCCGCTGGTACCCCTTCAGGGCAGATC
AGCAACCAGGCCCTGGCTCTGGCCCCTAGCTCCGCTCCAGTGCTGGCCCAGACTATGGTGCCCTCTAGTG
CTATGGTGCCTCTGGCCCAGCCACCTGCTCCAGCCCCTGTGCTGACCCCAGGACCACCCCAGTCACTGAG
CGCTCCAGTGCCCAAGTCTACACAGGCCGGCGAGGGGACTCTGAGTGAAGCTCTGCTGCACCTGCAGTTC
GACGCTGATGAGGACCTGGGAGCTCTGCTGGGGAACAGCACCGATCCCGGAGTGTTCACAGATCTGGCCT
CCGTGGACAACTCTGAGTTTCAGCAGCTGCTGAATCAGGGCGTGTCCATGTCTCATAGTACAGCCGAACC
AATGCTGATGGAGTACCCCGAAGCCATTACCCGGCTGGTGACCGGCAGCCAGCGGCCCCCCGACCCCGCT
CCAACTCCCCTGGGAACCAGCGGCCTGCCTAATGGGCTGTCCGGAGATGAAGACTTCTCAAGCATCGCTG
ATATGGACTTTAGTGCCCTGCTGTCACAGATTTCCTCTAGTGGGCAGGGAGGAGGTGGAAGCGGCTTCAG
CGTGGACACCAGTGCCCTGCTGGACCTGTTCAGCCCCTCGGTGACCGTGCCCGACATGAGCCTGCCTGAC
CTTGACAGCAGCCTGGCCAGTATCCAAGAGCTCCTGTCTCCCCAGGAGCCCCCCAGGCCTCCCGAGGCAG
AGAACAGCAGCCCGGATTCAGGGAAGCAGCTGGTGCACTACACAGCGCAGCCGCTGTTCCTGCTGGACCC
CGGCTCCGTGGACACCGGGAGCAACGACCTGCCGGTGCTGTTTGAGCTGGGAGAGGGCTCCTACTTCTCC
GAAGGGGACGGCTTCGCCGAGGACCCCACCATCTCCCTGCTGACAGGCTCGGAGCCTCCCAAAGCCAAGG
ACCCCACTGTCTCCGATATCGGCAGTGGAGAGGGCAGAGGAAGTCTGCTAACATGCGGTGACGTCGAGGA
GAATCCTGGCCCAGGTACCACAGATCCACCGGAGCTTACCATGACCGAGTACAAGCCCACGGTGCGCCTC
GCCACCCGCGACGACGTCCCCAGGGCCGTACGCACCCTCGCCGCCGCGTTCGCCGACTACCCCGCCACGC
GCCACACCGTCGATCCGGACCGCCACATCGAGCGGGTCACCGAGCTGCAAGAACTCTTCCTCACGCGCGT
CGGGCTCGACATCGGCAAGGTGTGGGTCGCGGACGACGGCGCCGCCGTGGCGGTCTGGACCACGCCGGAG
AGCGTCGAAGCGGGGGCGGTGTTCGCCGAGATCGGCCCGCGCATGGCCGAGTTGAGCGGTTCCCGGCTGG
CCGCGCAGCAACAGATGGAAGGCCTCCTGGCGCCGCACCGGCCCAAGGAGCCCGCGTGGTTCCTGGCCAC
CGTCGGCGTTTCGCCCGACCACCAGGGCAAGGGTCTGGGCAGCGCCGTCGTGCTCCCCGGAGTGGAGGCG
GCCGAGCGCGCCGGGGTGCCCGCCTTCCTGGAGACCTCCGCGCCCCGCAACCTCCCCTTCTACGAGCGGC
TCGGCTTCACCGTCACCGCCGACGTCGAGGTGCCCGAAGGACCGCGCACCTGGTGCATGACCCGCAAGCC
CGGTGCCGCTAGCTGAACGCGTTAAGTCGACTTTAAGACCAATGACTTACAAGGCAGCTGTAGATCTTAG
CCACTTTTTAAAAGAAAAGGGGGGACTGGAAGGGCTAATTCACTCCCAACGAAGACAAGATCTGCTTTTT
GCTTGTACTGGGTCTCTCTGGTTAGACCAGATCTGAGCCTGGGAGCTCTCTGGCTAACTAGGGAACCCAC
TGCTTAAGCCTCAATAAAGCTTGCCTTGAGTGCTTCAAGTAGTGTGTGCCCGTCTGTTGTGTGACTCTGG
TAACTAGAGATCCCTCAGACCCTTTTAGTCAGTGTGGAAAATCTCTAGCAGTACGTATAGTAGTTCATGT
CATCTTATTATTCAGTATTTATAACTTGCAAAGAAATGAATATCAGAGAGTGAGAGGAACTTGTTTATTG
CAGCTTATAATGGTTACAAATAAAGCAATAGCATCACAAATTTCACAAATAAAGCATTTTTTTCACTGCA
TTCTAGTTGTGGTTTGTCCAAACTCATCAATGTATCTTATCATGTCTGGCTCTAGCTATCCCGCCCCTAA
CTCCGCCCATCCCGCCCCTAACTCCGCCCAGTTCCGCCCATTCTCCGCCCCATGGCTGACTAATTTTTTT
TATTTATGCAGAGGCCGAGGCCGCCTCGGCCTCTGAGCTATTCCAGAAGTAGTGAGGAGGCTTTTTTGGA
GGCCTAGGGACGTACCCAATTCGCCCTATAGTGAGTCGTATTACGCGCGCTCACTGGCCGTCGTTTTACA
ACGTCGTGACTGGGAAAACCCTGGCGTTACCCAACTTAATCGCCTTGCAGCACATCCCCCTTTCGCCAGC
TGGCGTAATAGCGAAGAGGCCCGCACCGATCGCCCTTCCCAACAGTTGCGCAGCCTGAATGGCGAATGGG
[124 nt withheld, positions 5811-5934]
C
[91 nt withheld, positions 5936-6026]
A
[49 nt withheld, positions 6028-6076]
CCTTTGACGTTGGAGTCCACGTTCTTT
[37 nt withheld, positions 6104-6140]
ACCCTATCTCGGTCTATTCTTTTGATTTATAAGGGATTTTGCCGATTTCGGCCTATTGGTTAAAAAATGA
GCTGATTTAACAAAAATTTAACGCGAATTTTAACAAAATATTAACGCTTACAATTTAGGTGGCACTTTTC
GGGGAAATGTGCGCGGAACCCCTATTTGTTTATTTTTCTAAATACATTCAAATATGTATCCGCTCATGAG
ACAATAACCCTGATAAATGCTTCAATAATATTGAAAAAGGAAGAGTATGAGTATTCAACATTTCCGTGTC
GCCCTTATTCCCTTTTTTGCGGCATTTTGCCTTCCTGTTTTTGCTCACCCAGAAACGCTGGTGAAAGTAA
AAGATGCTGAAGATCAGTTGGGTGCACGAGTGGGTTACATCGAACTGGATCTCAACAGCGGTAAGATCCT
TGAGAGTTTTCGCCCCGAAGAACGTTTTCCAATGATGAGCACTTTTAAAGTTCTGCTATGTGGCGCGGTA
TTATCCCGTATTGACGCCGGGCAAGAGCAACTCGGTCGCCGCATACACTATTCTCAGAATGACTTGGTTG
AGTACTCACCAGTCACAGAAAAGCATCTTACGGATGGCATGACAGTAAGAGAATTATGCAGTGCTGCCAT
AACCATGAGTGATAACACTGCGGCCAACTTACTTCTGACAACGATCGGAGGACCGAAGGAGCTAACCGCT
TTTTTGCACAACATGGGGGATCATGTAACTCGCCTTGATCGTTGGGAACCGGAGCTGAATGAAGCCATAC
CAAACGACGAGCGTGACACCACGATGCCTGTAGCAATGGCAACAACGTTGCGCAAACTATTAACTGGCGA
ACTACTTACTCTAGCTTCCCGGCAACAATTAATAGACTGGATGGAGGCGGATAAAGTTGCAGGACCACTT
CTGCGCTCGGCCCTTCCGGCTGGCTGGTTTATTGCTGATAAATCTGGAGCCGGTGAGCGTGGGTCTCGCG
GTATCATTGCAGCACTGGGGCCAGATGGTAAGCCCTCCCGTATCGTAGTTATCTACACGACGGGGAGTCA
GGCAACTATGGATGAACGAAATAGACAGATCGCTGAGATAGGTGCCTCACTGATTAAGCATTGGTAACTG
TCAGACCAAGTTTACTCATATATACTTTAGATTGATTTAAAACTTCATTTTTAATTTAAAAGGATCTAGG
TGAAGATCCTTTTTGATAATCTCATGACCAAAATCCCTTAACGTGAGTTTTCGTTCCACTGAGCGTCAGA
CCCCGTAGAAAAGATCAAAGGATCTTCTTGAGATCCTTTTTTTCTGCGCGTAATCTGCTGCTTGCAAACA
AAAAAACCACCGCTACCAGCGGTGGTTTGTTTGCCGGATCAAGAGCTACCAACTCTTTTTCCGAAGGTAA
CTGGCTTCAGCAGAGCGCAGATACCAAATACTGTTCTTCTAGTGTAGCCGTAGTTAGGCCACCACTTCAA
GAACTCTGTAGCACCGCCTACATACCTCGCTCTGCTAATCCTGTTACCAGTGGCTGCTGCCAGTGGCGAT
AAGTCGTGTCTTACCGGGTTGGACTCAAGACGATAGTTACCGGATAAGGCGCAGCGGTCGGGCTGAACGG
GGGGTTCGTGCACACAGCCCAGCTTGGAGCGAACGACCTACACCGAACTGAGATACCTACAGCGTGAGCT
ATGAGAAAGCGCCACGCTTCCCGAAGGGAGAAAGGCGGACAGGTATCCGGTAAGCGGCAGGGTCGGAACA
GGAGAGCGCACGAGGGAGCTTCCAGGGGGAAACGCCTGGTATCTTTATAGTCCTGTCGGGTTTCGCCACC
TCTGACTTGAGCGTCGATTTTTGTGATGCTCGTCAGGGGGGCGGAGCCTATGGAAAAACGCCAGCAACGC
GGCCTTTTTACGGTTCCTGGCCTTTTGCTGGCCTTTTGCTCACATGTTCTTTCCTGCGTTATCCCCTGAT
TCTGTGGATAACCGTATTACCGCCTTTGAGTGAGCTGATACCGCTCGCCGCAGCCGAACGACCGAGCGCA
GCGAGTCAGTGAGCGAGGAAGCGGAAGAGCGCCCAATACGCAAACCGCCTCTCCCCGCGCGTTGGCCGAT
TCATTAATGCAGCTGGCACGACAGGTTTCCCGACTGGAAAGCGGGCAGTGAGCGCAACGCAATTAATGTG
AGTTAGCTCACTCATTAGGCACCCCAGGCTTTACACTTTATGCTTCCGGCTCGTATGTTGTGTGGAATTG
TGAGCGGATAACAATTTCACACAGGAAACAGCTATGACCATGATTACGCCAAGCGCGCAATTAACCCTCA
CTAAAGGGAACAAAAGCTGGAGCTGCAAGCTTAATGTAGTCTTATGCAATACTCTTGTAGTCTTGCAACA
TGGTAACGATGAGTTAGCAACATGCCTTACAAGGAGAGAAAAAGCACCGTGCATGCCGATTGGTGGAAGT
AAGGTGGTACGATCGTGCCTTATTAGGAAGGCAACAGACGGGTCTGACATGGATTGGACGAACCACTGAA
TTGCCGCATTGCAGAGATATTGTATTTAA
